>Addgene plasmid #110858 | pLenti-VQRRA-PGK-Puro | depositor full sequence | sequence record 208410 | Full Sequence
TTAATGTAGTCTTATGCAATACTCTTGTAGTCTTGCAACATGGTAACGATGAGTTAGCAACATGCCTTAC
AAGGAGAGAAAAAGCACCGTGCATGCCGATTGGTGGAAGTAAGGTGGTACGATCGTGCCTTATTAGGAAG
GCAACAGACGGGTCTGACATGGATTGGACGAACCACTGAATTGCCGCATTGCAGAGATATTGTATTTAAG
TGCCTAGCTCGATACATAAACGGGTCTCTCTGGTTAGACCAGATCTGAGCCTGGGAGCTCTCTGGCTAAC
TAGGGAACCCACTGCTTAAGCCTCAATAAAGCTTGCCTTGAGTGCTTCAAGTAGTGTGTGCCCGTCTGTT
GTGTGACTCTGGTAACTAGAGATCCCTCAGACCCTTTTAGTCAGTGTGGAAAATCTCTAGCAGTGGCGCC
CGAACAGGGACTTGAAAGCGAAAGGGAAACCAGAGGAGCTCTCTCGACGCAGGACTCGGCTTGCTGAAGC
GCGCACGGCAAGAGGCGAGGGGCGGCGACTGGTGAGTACGCCAAAAATTTTGACTAGCGGAGGCTAGAAG
GAGAGAGATGGGTGCGAGAGCGTCAGTATTAAGCGGGGGAGAATTAGATCGCGATGGGAAAAAATTCGGT
TAAGGCCAGGGGGAAAGAAAAAATATAAATTAAAACATATAGTATGGGCAAGCAGGGAGCTAGAACGATT
CGCAGTTAATCCTGGCCTGTTAGAAACATCAGAAGGCTGTAGACAAATACTGGGACAGCTACAACCATCC
CTTCAGACAGGATCAGAAGAACTTAGATCATTATATAATACAGTAGCAACCCTCTATTGTGTGCATCAAA
GGATAGAGATAAAAGACACCAAGGAAGCTTTAGACAAGATAGAGGAAGAGCAAAACAAAAGTAAGACCAC
CGCACAGCAAGCGGCCGCTGATCTTCAGACCTGGAGGAGGAGATATGAGGGACAATTGGAGAAGTGAATT
ATATAAATATAAAGTAGTAAAAATTGAACCATTAGGAGTAGCACCCACCAAGGCAAAGAGAAGAGTGGTG
CAGAGAGAAAAAAGAGCAGTGGGAATAGGAGCTTTGTTCCTTGGGTTCTTGGGAGCAGCAGGAAGCACTA
TGGGCGCAGCGTCAATGACGCTGACGGTACAGGCCAGACAATTATTGTCTGGTATAGTGCAGCAGCAGAA
CAATTTGCTGAGGGCTATTGAGGCGCAACAGCATCTGTTGCAACTCACAGTCTGGGGCATCAAGCAGCTC
CAGGCAAGAATCCTGGCTGTGGAAAGATACCTAAAGGATCAACAGCTCCTGGGGATTTGGGGTTGCTCTG
GAAAACTCATTTGCACCACTGCTGTGCCTTGGAATGCTAGTTGGAGTAATAAATCTCTGGAACAGATTTG
GAATCACACGACCTGGATGGAGTGGGACAGAGAAATTAACAATTACACAAGCTTAATACACTCCTTAATT
GAAGAATCGCAAAACCAGCAAGAAAAGAATGAACAAGAATTATTGGAATTAGATAAATGGGCAAGTTTGT
GGAATTGGTTTAACATAACAAATTGGCTGTGGTATATAAAATTATTCATAATGATAGTAGGAGGCTTGGT
AGGTTTAAGAATAGTTTTTGCTGTACTTTCTATAGTGAATAGAGTTAGGCAGGGATATTCACCATTATCG
TTTCAGACCCACCTCCCAACCCCGAGGGGACCCAGACCACAATTTTAAAAGAAAAGGGGGGATTGGGGGG
TACAGTGCAGGGGAAAGAATAGTAGACATAATAGCAACAGACATACAAACTAAAGAATTACAAAAACAAA
TTACAAAAATTCAAAATTTTCGGGTTTATTACAGGGACAGCAGAGATCCACTTTGGCGCCGGCTCGAGTG
GCTCCGGTGCCCGTCAGTGGGCAGAGCGCACATCGCCCACAGTCCCCGAGAAGTTGGGGGGAGGGGTCGG
CAATTGAACCGGTGCCTAGAGAAGGTGGCGCGGGGTAAACTGGGAAAGTGATGTCGTGTACTGGCTCCGC
CTTTTTCCCGAGGGTGGGGGAGAACCGTATATAAGTGCAGTAGTCGCCGTGAACGTTCTTTTTCGCAACG
GGTTTGCCGCCAGAACACAGGTGTCGTGACGCGGGATCCGCCACCATGGATTACAAAGACGATGACGATA
AGATGGCCCCAAAGAAGAAGCGGAAGGTCGGTATCCACGGAGTCCCAGCAGCCGACAAGAAGTACAGCAT
CGGCCTGGACATCGGCACCAACTCTGTGGGCTGGGCCGTGATCACCGACGAGTACAAGGTGCCCAGCAAG
AAATTCAAGGTGCTGGGCAACACCGACCGGCACAGCATCAAGAAGAACCTGATCGGAGCCCTGCTGTTCG
ACAGCGGCGAAACAGCCGAGGCCACCCGGCTGAAGAGAACCGCCAGAAGAAGATACACCAGACGGAAGAA
CCGGATCTGCTATCTGCAAGAGATCTTCAGCAACGAGATGGCCAAGGTGGACGACAGCTTCTTCCACAGA
CTGGAAGAGTCCTTCCTGGTGGAAGAGGATAAGAAGCACGAGCGGCACCCCATCTTCGGCAACATCGTGG
ACGAGGTGGCCTACCACGAGAAGTACCCCACCATCTACCACCTGAGAAAGAAACTGGTGGACAGCACCGA
CAAGGCCGACCTGCGGCTGATCTATCTGGCCCTGGCCCACATGATCAAGTTCCGGGGCCACTTCCTGATC
GAGGGCGACCTGAACCCCGACAACAGCGACGTGGACAAGCTGTTCATCCAGCTGGTGCAGACCTACAACC
AGCTGTTCGAGGAAAACCCCATCAACGCCAGCGGCGTGGACGCCAAGGCCATCCTGTCTGCCAGACTGAG
CAAGAGCAGACGGCTGGAAAATCTGATCGCCCAGCTGCCCGGCGAGAAGAAGAATGGCCTGTTCGGAAAC
CTGATTGCCCTGAGCCTGGGCCTGACCCCCAACTTCAAGAGCAACTTCGACCTGGCCGAGGATGCCAAAC
TGCAGCTGAGCAAGGACACCTACGACGACGACCTGGACAACCTGCTGGCCCAGATCGGCGACCAGTACGC
CGACCTGTTTCTGGCCGCCAAGAACCTGTCCGACGCCATCCTGCTGAGCGACATCCTGAGAGTGAACACC
GAGATCACCAAGGCCCCCCTGAGCGCCTCTATGATCAAGAGATACGACGAGCACCACCAGGACCTGACCC
TGCTGAAAGCTCTCGTGCGGCAGCAGCTGCCTGAGAAGTACAAAGAGATTTTCTTCGACCAGAGCAAGAA
CGGCTACGCCGGCTACATTGACGGCGGAGCCAGCCAGGAAGAGTTCTACAAGTTCATCAAGCCCATCCTG
GAAAAGATGGACGGCACCGAGGAACTGCTCGTGAAGCTGAACAGAGAGGACCTGCTGCGGAAGCAGCGGA
CCTTCGACAACGGCAGCATCCCCCACCAGATCCACCTGGGAGAGCTGCACGCCATTCTGCGGCGGCAGGA
AGATTTTTACCCATTCCTGAAGGACAACCGGGAAAAGATCGAGAAGATCCTGACCTTCCGCATCCCCTAC
TACGTGGGCCCTCTGGCCAGGGGAAACAGCAGATTCGCCTGGATGACCAGAAAGAGCGAGGAAACCATCA
CCCCCTGGAACTTCGAGGAAGTGGTGGACAAGGGCGCTTCCGCCCAGAGCTTCATCGAGCGGATGACCAA
CTTCGATAAGAACCTGCCCAACGAGAAGGTGCTGCCCAAGCACAGCCTGCTGTACGAGTACTTCACCGTG
TATAACGAGCTGACCAAAGTGAAATACGTGACCGAGGGAATGAGAAAGCCCGCCTTCCTGAGCGGCGAGC
AGAAAAAGGCCATCGTGGACCTGCTGTTCAAGACCAACCGGAAAGTGACCGTGAAGCAGCTGAAAGAGGA
CTACTTCAAGAAAATCGAGTGCTTCGACTCCGTGGAAATCTCCGGCGTGGAAGATCGGTTCAACGCCTCC
CTGGGCACATACCACGATCTGCTGAAAATTATCAAGGACAAGGACTTCCTGGACAATGAGGAAAACGAGG
ACATTCTGGAAGATATCGTGCTGACCCTGACACTGTTTGAGGACAGAGAGATGATCGAGGAACGGCTGAA
AACCTATGCCCACCTGTTCGACGACAAAGTGATGAAGCAGCTGAAGCGGCGGAGATACACCGGCTGGGGC
AGGCTGAGCCGGAAGCTGATCAACGGCATCCGGGACAAGCAGTCCGGCAAGACAATCCTGGATTTCCTGA
AGTCCGACGGCTTCGCCAACAGAAACTTCATGCAGCTGATCCACGACGACAGCCTGACCTTTAAAGAGGA
CATCCAGAAAGCCCAGGTGTCCGGCCAGGGCGATAGCCTGCACGAGCACATTGCCAATCTGGCCGGCAGC
CCCGCCATTAAGAAGGGCATCCTGCAGACAGTGAAGGTGGTGGACGAGCTCGTGAAAGTGATGGGCCGGC
ACAAGCCCGAGAACATCGTGATCGAAATGGCCAGAGAGAACCAGACCACCCAGAAGGGACAGAAGAACAG
CCGCGAGAGAATGAAGCGGATCGAAGAGGGCATCAAAGAGCTGGGCAGCCAGATCCTGAAAGAACACCCC
GTGGAAAACACCCAGCTGCAGAACGAGAAGCTGTACCTGTACTACCTGCAGAATGGGCGGGATATGTACG
TGGACCAGGAACTGGACATCAACCGGCTGTCCGACTACGATGTGGACCATATCGTGCCTCAGAGCTTTCT
GAAGGACGACTCCATCGACAACAAGGTGCTGACCAGAAGCGACAAGAACCGGGGCAAGAGCGACAACGTG
CCCTCCGAAGAGGTCGTGAAGAAGATGAAGAACTACTGGCGGCAGCTGCTGAACGCCAAGCTGATTACCC
AGAGAAAGTTCGACAATCTGACCAAGGCCGAGAGAGGCGGCCTGAGCGAACTGGATAAGGCCGGCTTCAT
CAAGAGACAGCTGGTGGAAACCCGGCAGATCACAAAGCACGTGGCACAGATCCTGGACTCCCGGATGAAC
ACTAAGTACGACGAGAATGACAAGCTGATCCGGGAAGTGAAAGTGATCACCCTGAAGTCCAAGCTGGTGT
CCGATTTCCGGAAGGATTTCCAGTTTTACAAAGTGCGCGAGATCAACAACTACCACCACGCCCACGACGC
CTACCTGAACGCCGTCGTGGGAACCGCCCTGATCAAAAAGTACCCTAAGCTGGAAAGCGAGTTCGTGTAC
GGCGACTACAAGGTGTACGACGTGCGGAAGATGATCGCCAAGAGCGAGCAGGAAATCGGCAAGGCTACCG
CCAAGTACTTCTTCTACAGCAACATCATGAACTTTTTCAAGACCGAGATTACCCTGGCCAACGGCGAGAT
CCGGAAGCGGCCTCTGATCGAGACAAACGGCGAAACCGGGGAGATCGTGTGGGATAAGGGCCGGGATTTT
GCCACCGTGCGGAAAGTGCTGAGCATGCCCCAAGTGAATATCGTGAAAAAGACCGAGGTGCAGACAGGCG
GCTTCAGCAAAGAGTCTATCCTGCCCAAGAGGAACAGCGATAAGCTGATCGCCAGAAAGAAGGACTGGGA
CCCTAAGAAGTACGGCGGCTTCGTCAGCCCCACCGTGGCCTATTCTGTGCTGGTGGTGGCCAAAGTGGAA
AAGGGCAAGTCCAAGAAACTGAAGAGTGTGAAAGAGCTGCTGGGGATCACCATCATGGAAAGAAGCAGCT
TCGAGAAGAATCCCATCGACTTTCTGGAAGCCAAGGGCTACAAAGAAGTGAAAAAGGACCTGATCATCAA
GCTGCCTAAGTACTCCCTGTTCGAGCTGGAAAACGGCCGGAAGAGAATGCTGGCCTCTGCCGGCGAACTG
CAGAAGGGAAACGAACTGGCCCTGCCCTCCAAATATGTGAACTTCCTGTACCTGGCCAGCCACTATGAGA
AGCTGAAGGGCTCCCCCGAGGATAATGAGCAGAAACAGCTGTTTGTGGAACAGCACAAGCACTACCTGGA
CGAGATCATCGAGCAGATCAGCGAGTTCTCCAAGAGAGTGATCCTGGCCGACGCTAATCTGGACAAAGTG
CTGTCCGCCTACAACAAGCACCGGGATAAGCCCATCAGAGAGCAGGCCGAGAATATCATCCACCTGTTTA
CCCTGACCAATCTGGGAGCCCCTGCCGCCTTCAAGTACTTTGACACCACCATCGACCGGAAGCAGTACAG
GAGCACCAAAGAGGTGCTGGACGCCACCCTGATCCACCAGAGCATCACCGGCCTGTACGAGACACGGATC
GACCTGTCTCAGCTGGGAGGCGACAAGCGTCCTGCTGCTACTAAGAAAGCTGGTCAAGCTAAGAAAAAGA
AATAAGCTAGCCTACCGGGTAGGGGAGGCGCTTTTCCCAAGGCAGTCTGGAGCATGCGCTTTAGCAGCCC
CGCTGGGCACTTGGCGCTACACAAGTGGCCTCTGGCCTCGCACACATTCCACATCCACCGGTAGGCGCCA
ACCGGCTCCGTTCTTTGGTGGCCCCTTCGCGCCACCTTCTACTCCTCCCCTAGTCAGGAAGTTCCCCCCC
GCCCCGCAGCTCGCGTCGTGCAGGACGTGACAAATGGAAGTAGCACGTCTCACTAGTCTCGTGCAGATGG
ACAGCACCGCTGAGCAATGGAAGCGGGTAGGCCTTTGGGGCAGCGGCCAATAGCAGCTTTGCTCCTTCGC
TTTCTGGGCTCAGAGGCTGGGAAGGGGTGGGTCCGGGGGCGGGCTCAGGGGCGGGCTCAGGGGCGGGGCG
GGCGCCCGAAGGTCCTCCGGAGGCCCGGCATTCTGCACGCTTCAAAAGCGCACGTCTGCCGCGCTGTTCT
CCTCTTCCTCATCTCCGGGCCTTTCGACCTGCAGCCCAAGCTTACCATGACCGAGTACAAGCCCACGGTG
CGCCTCGCCACCCGCGACGACGTCCCCAGGGCCGTACGCACCCTCGCCGCCGCGTTCGCCGACTACCCCG
CCACGCGCCACACCGTCGATCCGGACCGCCACATCGAGCGGGTCACCGAGCTGCAAGAACTCTTCCTCAC
GCGCGTCGGGCTCGACATCGGCAAGGTGTGGGTCGCGGACGACGGCGCCGCGGTGGCGGTCTGGACCACG
CCGGAGAGCGTCGAAGCGGGGGCGGTGTTCGCCGAGATCGGCCCGCGCATGGCCGAGTTGAGCGGTTCCC
GGCTGGCCGCGCAGCAACAGATGGAAGGCCTCCTGGCGCCGCACCGGCCCAAGGAGCCCGCGTGGTTCCT
GGCCACCGTCGGCGTCTCGCCCGACCACCAGGGCAAGGGTCTGGGCAGCGCCGTCGTGCTCCCCGGAGTG
GAGGCGGCCGAGCGCGCCGGGGTGCCCGCCTTCCTGGAGACCTCCGCGCCCCGCAACCTCCCCTTCTACG
AGCGGCTCGGCTTCACCGTCACCGCCGACGTCGAGGTGCCCGAAGGACCGCGCACCTGGTGCATGACCCG
CAAGCCCGGTGCCTGAACGCGTTAAGTCGACAATCAACCTCTGGATTACAAAATTTGTGAAAGATTGACT
GGTATTCTTAACTATGTTGCTCCTTTTACGCTATGTGGATACGCTGCTTTAATGCCTTTGTATCATGCTA
TTGCTTCCCGTATGGCTTTCATTTTCTCCTCCTTGTATAAATCCTGGTTGCTGTCTCTTTATGAGGAGTT
GTGGCCCGTTGTCAGGCAACGTGGCGTGGTGTGCACTGTGTTTGCTGACGCAACCCCCACTGGTTGGGGC
ATTGCCACCACCTGTCAGCTCCTTTCCGGGACTTTCGCTTTCCCCCTCCCTATTGCCACGGCGGAACTCA
TCGCCGCCTGCCTTGCCCGCTGCTGGACAGGGGCTCGGCTGTTGGGCACTGACAATTCCGTGGTGTTGTC
GGGGAAATCATCGTCCTTTCCTTGGCTGCTCGCCTGTGTTGCCACCTGGATTCTGCGCGGGACGTCCTTC
TGCTACGTCCCTTCGGCCCTCAATCCAGCGGACCTTCCTTCCCGCGGCCTGCTGCCGGCTCTGCGGCCTC
TTCCGCGTCTTCGCCTTCGCCCTCAGACGAGTCGGATCTCCCTTTGGGCCGCCTCCCCGCGTCGACTTTA
AGACCAATGACTTACAAGGCAGCTGTAGATCTTAGCCACTTTTTAAAAGAAAAGGGGGGACTGGAAGGGC
TAATTCACTCCCAACGAAGACAAGATCTGCTTTTTGCTTGTACTGGGTCTCTCTGGTTAGACCAGATCTG
AGCCTGGGAGCTCTCTGGCTAACTAGGGAACCCACTGCTTAAGCCTCAATAAAGCTTGCCTTGAGTGCTT
CAAGTAGTGTGTGCCCGTCTGTTGTGTGACTCTGGTAACTAGAGATCCCTCAGACCCTTTTAGTCAGTGT
GGAAAATCTCTAGCAGTACGTATAGTAGTTCATGTCATCTTATTATTCAGTATTTATAACTTGCAAAGAA
ATGAATATCAGAGAGTGAGAGGAACTTGTTTATTGCAGCTTATAATGGTTACAAATAAAGCAATAGCATC
ACAAATTTCACAAATAAAGCATTTTTTTCACTGCATTCTAGTTGTGGTTTGTCCAAACTCATCAATGTAT
CTTATCATGTCTGGCTCTAGCTATCCCGCCCCTAACTCCGCCCATCCCGCCCCTAACTCCGCCCAGTTCC
GCCCATTCTCCGCCCCATGGCTGACTAATTTTTTTTATTTATGCAGAGGCCGAGGCCGCCTCGGCCTCTG
AGCTATTCCAGAAGTAGTGAGGAGGCTTTTTTGGAGGCCTAGGGACGTACCCAATTCGCCCTATAGTGAG
TCGTATTACGCGCGCTCACTGGCCGTCGTTTTACAACGTCGTGACTGGGAAAACCCTGGCGTTACCCAAC
TTAATCGCCTTGCAGCACATCCCCCTTTCGCCAGCTGGCGTAATAGCGAAGAGGCCCGCACCGATCGCCC
TTCCCAACAGTTGCGCAGCCTGAATGGCGAATGGG
[124 nt withheld, positions 8996-9119]
C
[91 nt withheld, positions 9121-9211]
A
[49 nt withheld, positions 9213-9261]
CCTTTGACGTTGGAGTCCACGTTCTTT
[37 nt withheld, positions 9289-9325]
ACCCTATCTCGGTCTATTCTTTTGATTTATAAGGGATTTTGCCGATTTCGGCCTATTGGTTAAAAAATGA
GCTGATTTAACAAAAATTTAACGCGAATTTTAACAAAATATTAACGCTTACAATTTAGGTGGCACTTTTC
GGGGAAATGTGCGCGGAACCCCTATTTGTTTATTTTTCTAAATACATTCAAATATGTATCCGCTCATGAG
ACAATAACCCTGATAAATGCTTCAATAATATTGAAAAAGGAAGAGTATGAGTATTCAACATTTCCGTGTC
GCCCTTATTCCCTTTTTTGCGGCATTTTGCCTTCCTGTTTTTGCTCACCCAGAAACGCTGGTGAAAGTAA
AAGATGCTGAAGATCAGTTGGGTGCACGAGTGGGTTACATCGAACTGGATCTCAACAGCGGTAAGATCCT
TGAGAGTTTTCGCCCCGAAGAACGTTTTCCAATGATGAGCACTTTTAAAGTTCTGCTATGTGGCGCGGTA
TTATCCCGTATTGACGCCGGGCAAGAGCAACTCGGTCGCCGCATACACTATTCTCAGAATGACTTGGTTG
AGTACTCACCAGTCACAGAAAAGCATCTTACGGATGGCATGACAGTAAGAGAATTATGCAGTGCTGCCAT
AACCATGAGTGATAACACTGCGGCCAACTTACTTCTGACAACGATCGGAGGACCGAAGGAGCTAACCGCT
TTTTTGCACAACATGGGGGATCATGTAACTCGCCTTGATCGTTGGGAACCGGAGCTGAATGAAGCCATAC
CAAACGACGAGCGTGACACCACGATGCCTGTAGCAATGGCAACAACGTTGCGCAAACTATTAACTGGCGA
ACTACTTACTCTAGCTTCCCGGCAACAATTAATAGACTGGATGGAGGCGGATAAAGTTGCAGGACCACTT
CTGCGCTCGGCCCTTCCGGCTGGCTGGTTTATTGCTGATAAATCTGGAGCCGGTGAGCGTGGGTCTCGCG
GTATCATTGCAGCACTGGGGCCAGATGGTAAGCCCTCCCGTATCGTAGTTATCTACACGACGGGGAGTCA
GGCAACTATGGATGAACGAAATAGACAGATCGCTGAGATAGGTGCCTCACTGATTAAGCATTGGTAACTG
TCAGACCAAGTTTACTCATATATACTTTAGATTGATTTAAAACTTCATTTTTAATTTAAAAGGATCTAGG
TGAAGATCCTTTTTGATAATCTCATGACCAAAATCCCTTAACGTGAGTTTTCGTTCCACTGAGCGTCAGA
CCCCGTAGAAAAGATCAAAGGATCTTCTTGAGATCCTTTTTTTCTGCGCGTAATCTGCTGCTTGCAAACA
AAAAAACCACCGCTACCAGCGGTGGTTTGTTTGCCGGATCAAGAGCTACCAACTCTTTTTCCGAAGGTAA
CTGGCTTCAGCAGAGCGCAGATACCAAATACTGTTCTTCTAGTGTAGCCGTAGTTAGGCCACCACTTCAA
GAACTCTGTAGCACCGCCTACATACCTCGCTCTGCTAATCCTGTTACCAGTGGCTGCTGCCAGTGGCGAT
AAGTCGTGTCTTACCGGGTTGGACTCAAGACGATAGTTACCGGATAAGGCGCAGCGGTCGGGCTGAACGG
GGGGTTCGTGCACACAGCCCAGCTTGGAGCGAACGACCTACACCGAACTGAGATACCTACAGCGTGAGCT
ATGAGAAAGCGCCACGCTTCCCGAAGGGAGAAAGGCGGACAGGTATCCGGTAAGCGGCAGGGTCGGAACA
GGAGAGCGCACGAGGGAGCTTCCAGGGGGAAACGCCTGGTATCTTTATAGTCCTGTCGGGTTTCGCCACC
TCTGACTTGAGCGTCGATTTTTGTGATGCTCGTCAGGGGGGCGGAGCCTATGGAAAAACGCCAGCAACGC
GGCCTTTTTACGGTTCCTGGCCTTTTGCTGGCCTTTTGCTCACATGTTCTTTCCTGCGTTATCCCCTGAT
TCTGTGGATAACCGTATTACCGCCTTTGAGTGAGCTGATACCGCTCGCCGCAGCCGAACGACCGAGCGCA
GCGAGTCAGTGAGCGAGGAAGCGGAAGAGCGCCCAATACGCAAACCGCCTCTCCCCGCGCGTTGGCCGAT
TCATTAATGCAGCTGGCACGACAGGTTTCCCGACTGGAAAGCGGGCAGTGAGCGCAACGCAATTAATGTG
AGTTAGCTCACTCATTAGGCACCCCAGGCTTTACACTTTATGCTTCCGGCTCGTATGTTGTGTGGAATTG
TGAGCGGATAACAATTTCACACAGGAAACAGCTATGACCATGATTACGCCAAGCGCGCAATTAACCCTCA
CTAAAGGGAACAAAAGCTGGAGCTGCAAGC
Features (pLannotate 1.2.2; 28 found; start..end, strand, type, name):
      5..231     +  promoter       RSV promoter: Rous sarcoma virus enhancer/promoter
    232..412     +  LTR            5' LTR (truncated): truncated 5' long terminal repeat (LTR) from HIV-1
    459..584     +  misc_feature   HIV-1 Ψ: packaging signal of human immunodeficiency virus type 1
    568..931     +  CDS            HIV-1 gag (fragment): gag protein from human immunodeficiency virus 1; gag
   1077..1310    +  misc_feature   RRE: The Rev response element (RRE) of HIV-1 allows for Rev-dependent mRNA export from the nucleus to the cytoplasm.
   1687..1713    +  CDS            Rev (fragment): human immunodeficiency virus 1 (HIV-1) Rev protein; rev; enhances nuclear export of unspliced and incompletely spliced viral mRNAs
   1723..1840    +  misc_feature   cPPT/CTS: central polypurine tract and central termination sequence of HIV-1
   1909..2120    +  promoter       EF-1α core promoter: core promoter for human elongation factor EF-1α
   2224..3825    +  CDS            Cas9(N): N-terminal portion of Streptococcus pyogenes Cas9 (Zetsche et al., 2015)
   3826..6324    +  CDS            Cas9(C): C-terminal portion of Streptococcus pyogenes Cas9 (Zetsche et al., 2015)
   6387..6886    +  promoter       PGK promoter: mouse phosphoglycerate kinase 1 promoter
   6907..7506    +  CDS            PuroR: puromycin N-acetyltransferase; pac from Streptomyces alboniger; confers resistance to puromycin
   7522..8110    +  misc_feature   WPRE: woodchuck hepatitis virus posttranscriptional regulatory element
   8161..8180    +  misc_feature   cPPT/CTS (fragment): central polypurine tract and central termination sequence of HIV-1
   8182..8415    +  LTR            3' LTR (ΔU3): self-inactivating 3' long terminal repeat (LTR) from HIV-1
   8493..8614    +  polyA_signal   SV40 poly(A) signal: SV40 polyadenylation signal
   8654..8789    +  rep_origin     SV40 ori: SV40 origin of replication
   8810..8828    -  promoter       T7 promoter: promoter for bacteriophage T7 RNA polymerase
   8836..8991    +  CDS            lacZα (fragment): LacZα fragment of β-galactosidase; lacZ fragment
   8996..9424    +  rep_origin     f1 ori (sequence partly withheld): f1 bacteriophage origin of replication; arrow indicates direction of (+) strand synthesis
   9477..9581    +  promoter       AmpR promoter: bla
   9582..10442   +  CDS            AmpR: β-lactamase; bla; confers resistance to ampicillin, carbenicillin, and related antibiotics
  10613..11201   +  rep_origin     ori: high-copy-number ColE1/pMB1/pBR322/pUC origin of replication
  11384..11476   +  CDS            lacI (fragment): lac repressor; lacI; The lac repressor binds to the lac operator to inhibit transcription in E. coli. This inhibition can be relieved by adding lactose or isopropyl-β-D-thiogalactopyranoside (IPTG).
  11489..11510   +  protein_bind   CAP binding site: CAP binding activates transcription in the presence of cAMP. E. coli catabolite activator protein
  11525..11555   +  promoter       lac promoter: promoter for the E. coli lac operon
  11559..11581   +  protein_bind   lac operator (fragment): The lac repressor binds to the lac operator to inhibit transcription in E. coli. This inhibition can be relieved by adding lactose or isopropyl-β-D-thiogalactopyranoside (IPTG). lac repressor encoded by lacI
  11624..11642   +  promoter       T3 promoter: promoter for bacteriophage T3 RNA polymerase
