>Addgene plasmid #110858 | pLenti-VQRRA-PGK-Puro | addgene full sequence | sequence record 211463 | Addgene NGS Result
CTTATGCAATACTCTTGTAGTCTTGCAACATGGTAACGATGAGTTAGCAACATGCCTTACAAGGAGAGAA
AAAGCACCGTGCATGCCGATTGGTGGAAGTAAGGTGGTACGATCGTGCCTTATTAGGAAGGCAACAGACG
GGTCTGACATGGATTGGACGAACCACTGAATTGCCGCATTGCAGAGATATTGTATTTAAGTGCCTAGCTC
GATACATAAACGGGTCTCTCTGGTTAGACCAGATCTGAGCCTGGGAGCTCTCTGGCTAACTAGGGAACCC
ACTGCTTAAGCCTCAATAAAGCTTGCCTTGAGTGCTTCAAGTAGTGTGTGCCCGTCTGTTGTGTGACTCT
GGTAACTAGAGATCCCTCAGACCCTTTTAGTCAGTGTGGAAAATCTCTAGCAGTGGCGCCCGAACAGGGA
CTTGAAAGCGAAAGGGAAACCAGAGGAGCTCTCTCGACGCAGGACTCGGCTTGCTGAAGCGCGCACGGCA
AGAGGCGAGGGGCGGCGACTGGTGAGTACGCCAAAAATTTTGACTAGCGGAGGCTAGAAGGAGAGAGATG
GGTGCGAGAGCGTCAGTATTAAGCGGGGGAGAATTAGATCGCGATGGGAAAAAATTCGGTTAAGGCCAGG
GGGAAAGAAAAAATATAAATTAAAACATATAGTATGGGCAAGCAGGGAGCTAGAACGATTCGCAGTTAAT
CCTGGCCTGTTAGAAACATCAGAAGGCTGTAGACAAATACTGGGACAGCTACAACCATCCCTTCAGACAG
GATCAGAAGAACTTAGATCATTATATAATACAGTAGCAACCCTCTATTGTGTGCATCAAAGGATAGAGAT
AAAAGACACCAAGGAAGCTTTAGACAAGATAGAGGAAGAGCAAAACAAAAGTAAGACCACCGCACAGCAA
GCGGCCGCTGATCTTCAGACCTGGAGGAGGAGATATGAGGGACAATTGGAGAAGTGAATTATATAAATAT
AAAGTAGTAAAAATTGAACCATTAGGAGTAGCACCCACCAAGGCAAAGAGAAGAGTGGTGCAGAGAGAAA
AAAGAGCAGTGGGAATAGGAGCTTTGTTCCTTGGGTTCTTGGGAGCAGCAGGAAGCACTATGGGCGCAGC
GTCAATGACGCTGACGGTACAGGCCAGACAATTATTGTCTGGTATAGTGCAGCAGCAGAACAATTTGCTG
AGGGCTATTGAGGCGCAACAGCATCTGTTGCAACTCACAGTCTGGGGCATCAAGCAGCTCCAGGCAAGAA
TCCTGGCTGTGGAAAGATACCTAAAGGATCAACAGCTCCTGGGGATTTGGGGTTGCTCTGGAAAACTCAT
TTGCACCACTGCTGTGCCTTGGAATGCTAGTTGGAGTAATAAATCTCTGGAACAGATTTGGAATCACACG
ACCTGGATGGAGTGGGACAGAGAAATTAACAATTACACAAGCTTAATACACTCCTTAATTGAAGAATCGC
AAAACCAGCAAGAAAAGAATGAACAAGAATTATTGGAATTAGATAAATGGGCAAGTTTGTGGAATTGGTT
TAACATAACAAATTGGCTGTGGTATATAAAATTATTCATAATGATAGTAGGAGGCTTGGTAGGTTTAAGA
ATAGTTTTTGCTGTACTTTCTATAGTGAATAGAGTTAGGCAGGGATATTCACCATTATCGTTTCAGACCC
ACCTCCCAACCCCGAGGGGACCCAGACCACAATTTTAAAAGAAAAGGGGGGATTGGGGGGTACAGTGCAG
GGGAAAGAATAGTAGACATAATAGCAACAGACATACAAACTAAAGAATTACAAAAACAAATTACAAAAAT
TCAAAATTTTCGGGTTTATTACAGGGACAGCAGAGATCCACTTTGGCGCCGGCTCGAGTGGCTCCGGTGC
CCGTCAGTGGGCAGAGCGCACATCGCCCACAGTCCCCGAGAAGTTGGGGGGAGGGGTCGGCAATTGAACC
GGTGCCTAGAGAAGGTGGCGCGGGGTAAACTGGGAAAGTGATGTCGTGTACTGGCTCCGCCTTTTTCCCG
AGGGTGGGGGAGAACCGTATATAAGTGCAGTAGTCGCCGTGAACGTTCTTTTTCGCAACGGGTTTGCCGC
CAGAACACAGGTGTCGTGACGCGGGATCCGCCACCATGGATTACAAAGACGATGACGATAAGATGGCCCC
AAAGAAGAAGCGGAAGGTCGGTATCCACGGAGTCCCAGCAGCCGACAAGAAGTACAGCATCGGCCTGGAC
ATCGGCACCAACTCTGTGGGCTGGGCCGTGATCACCGACGAGTACAAGGTGCCCAGCAAGAAATTCAAGG
TGCTGGGCAACACCGACCGGCACAGCATCAAGAAGAACCTGATCGGAGCCCTGCTGTTCGACAGCGGCGA
AACAGCCGAGGCCACCCGGCTGAAGAGAACCGCCAGAAGAAGATACACCAGACGGAAGAACCGGATCTGC
TATCTGCAAGAGATCTTCAGCAACGAGATGGCCAAGGTGGACGACAGCTTCTTCCACAGACTGGAAGAGT
CCTTCCTGGTGGAAGAGGATAAGAAGCACGAGCGGCACCCCATCTTCGGCAACATCGTGGACGAGGTGGC
CTACCACGAGAAGTACCCCACCATCTACCACCTGAGAAAGAAACTGGTGGACAGCACCGACAAGGCCGAC
CTGCGGCTGATCTATCTGGCCCTGGCCCACATGATCAAGTTCCGGGGCCACTTCCTGATCGAGGGCGACC
TGAACCCCGACAACAGCGACGTGGACAAGCTGTTCATCCAGCTGGTGCAGACCTACAACCAGCTGTTCGA
GGAAAACCCCATCAACGCCAGCGGCGTGGACGCCAAGGCCATCCTGTCTGCCAGACTGAGCAAGAGCAGA
CGGCTGGAAAATCTGATCGCCCAGCTGCCCGGCGAGAAGAAGAATGGCCTGTTCGGAAACCTGATTGCCC
TGAGCCTGGGCCTGACCCCCAACTTCAAGAGCAACTTCGACCTGGCCGAGGATGCCAAACTGCAGCTGAG
CAAGGACACCTACGACGACGACCTGGACAACCTGCTGGCCCAGATCGGCGACCAGTACGCCGACCTGTTT
CTGGCCGCCAAGAACCTGTCCGACGCCATCCTGCTGAGCGACATCCTGAGAGTGAACACCGAGATCACCA
AGGCCCCCCTGAGCGCCTCTATGATCAAGAGATACGACGAGCACCACCAGGACCTGACCCTGCTGAAAGC
TCTCGTGCGGCAGCAGCTGCCTGAGAAGTACAAAGAGATTTTCTTCGACCAGAGCAAGAACGGCTACGCC
GGCTACATTGACGGCGGAGCCAGCCAGGAAGAGTTCTACAAGTTCATCAAGCCCATCCTGGAAAAGATGG
ACGGCACCGAGGAACTGCTCGTGAAGCTGAACAGAGAGGACCTGCTGCGGAAGCAGCGGACCTTCGACAA
CGGCAGCATCCCCCACCAGATCCACCTGGGAGAGCTGCACGCCATTCTGCGGCGGCAGGAAGATTTTTAC
CCATTCCTGAAGGACAACCGGGAAAAGATCGAGAAGATCCTGACCTTCCGCATCCCCTACTACGTGGGCC
CTCTGGCCAGGGGAAACAGCAGATTCGCCTGGATGACCAGAAAGAGCGAGGAAACCATCACCCCCTGGAA
CTTCGAGGAAGTGGTGGACAAGGGCGCTTCCGCCCAGAGCTTCATCGAGCGGATGACCAACTTCGATAAG
AACCTGCCCAACGAGAAGGTGCTGCCCAAGCACAGCCTGCTGTACGAGTACTTCACCGTGTATAACGAGC
TGACCAAAGTGAAATACGTGACCGAGGGAATGAGAAAGCCCGCCTTCCTGAGCGGCGAGCAGAAAAAGGC
CATCGTGGACCTGCTGTTCAAGACCAACCGGAAAGTGACCGTGAAGCAGCTGAAAGAGGACTACTTCAAG
AAAATCGAGTGCTTCGACTCCGTGGAAATCTCCGGCGTGGAAGATCGGTTCAACGCCTCCCTGGGCACAT
ACCACGATCTGCTGAAAATTATCAAGGACAAGGACTTCCTGGACAATGAGGAAAACGAGGACATTCTGGA
AGATATCGTGCTGACCCTGACACTGTTTGAGGACAGAGAGATGATCGAGGAACGGCTGAAAACCTATGCC
CACCTGTTCGACGACAAAGTGATGAAGCAGCTGAAGCGGCGGAGATACACCGGCTGGGGCAGGCTGAGCC
GGAAGCTGATCAACGGCATCCGGGACAAGCAGTCCGGCAAGACAATCCTGGATTTCCTGAAGTCCGACGG
CTTCGCCAACAGAAACTTCATGCAGCTGATCCACGACGACAGCCTGACCTTTAAAGAGGACATCCAGAAA
GCCCAGGTGTCCGGCCAGGGCGATAGCCTGCACGAGCACATTGCCAATCTGGCCGGCAGCCCCGCCATTA
AGAAGGGCATCCTGCAGACAGTGAAGGTGGTGGACGAGCTCGTGAAAGTGATGGGCCGGCACAAGCCCGA
GAACATCGTGATCGAAATGGCCAGAGAGAACCAGACCACCCAGAAGGGACAGAAGAACAGCCGCGAGAGA
ATGAAGCGGATCGAAGAGGGCATCAAAGAGCTGGGCAGCCAGATCCTGAAAGAACACCCCGTGGAAAACA
CCCAGCTGCAGAACGAGAAGCTGTACCTGTACTACCTGCAGAATGGGCGGGATATGTACGTGGACCAGGA
ACTGGACATCAACCGGCTGTCCGACTACGATGTGGACCATATCGTGCCTCAGAGCTTTCTGAAGGACGAC
TCCATCGACAACAAGGTGCTGACCAGAAGCGACAAGAACCGGGGCAAGAGCGACAACGTGCCCTCCGAAG
AGGTCGTGAAGAAGATGAAGAACTACTGGCGGCAGCTGCTGAACGCCAAGCTGATTACCCAGAGAAAGTT
CGACAATCTGACCAAGGCCGAGAGAGGCGGCCTGAGCGAACTGGATAAGGCCGGCTTCATCAAGAGACAG
CTGGTGGAAACCCGGCAGATCACAAAGCACGTGGCACAGATCCTGGACTCCCGGATGAACACTAAGTACG
ACGAGAATGACAAGCTGATCCGGGAAGTGAAAGTGATCACCCTGAAGTCCAAGCTGGTGTCCGATTTCCG
GAAGGATTTCCAGTTTTACAAAGTGCGCGAGATCAACAACTACCACCACGCCCACGACGCCTACCTGAAC
GCCGTCGTGGGAACCGCCCTGATCAAAAAGTACCCTAAGCTGGAAAGCGAGTTCGTGTACGGCGACTACA
AGGTGTACGACGTGCGGAAGATGATCGCCAAGAGCGAGCAGGAAATCGGCAAGGCTACCGCCAAGTACTT
CTTCTACAGCAACATCATGAACTTTTTCAAGACCGAGATTACCCTGGCCAACGGCGAGATCCGGAAGCGG
CCTCTGATCGAGACAAACGGCGAAACCGGGGAGATCGTGTGGGATAAGGGCCGGGATTTTGCCACCGTGC
GGAAAGTGCTGAGCATGCCCCAAGTGAATATCGTGAAAAAGACCGAGGTGCAGACAGGCGGCTTCAGCAA
AGAGTCTATCCTGCCCAAGAGGAACAGCGATAAGCTGATCGCCAGAAAGAAGGACTGGGACCCTAAGAAG
TACGGCGGCTTCGTCAGCCCCACCGTGGCCTATTCTGTGCTGGTGGTGGCCAAAGTGGAAAAGGGCAAGT
CCAAGAAACTGAAGAGTGTGAAAGAGCTGCTGGGGATCACCATCATGGAAAGAAGCAGCTTCGAGAAGAA
TCCCATCGACTTTCTGGAAGCCAAGGGCTACAAAGAAGTGAAAAAGGACCTGATCATCAAGCTGCCTAAG
TACTCCCTGTTCGAGCTGGAAAACGGCCGGAAGAGAATGCTGGCCTCTGCCGGCGAACTGCAGAAGGGAA
ACGAACTGGCCCTGCCCTCCAAATATGTGAACTTCCTGTACCTGGCCAGCCACTATGAGAAGCTGAAGGG
CTCCCCCGAGGATAATGAGCAGAAACAGCTGTTTGTGGAACAGCACAAGCACTACCTGGACGAGATCATC
GAGCAGATCAGCGAGTTCTCCAAGAGAGTGATCCTGGCCGACGCTAATCTGGACAAAGTGCTGTCCGCCT
ACAACAAGCACCGGGATAAGCCCATCAGAGAGCAGGCCGAGAATATCATCCACCTGTTTACCCTGACCAA
TCTGGGAGCCCCTGCCGCCTTCAAGTACTTTGACACCACCATCGACCGGAAGCAGTACAGGAGCACCAAA
GAGGTGCTGGACGCCACCCTGATCCACCAGAGCATCACCGGCCTGTACGAGACACGGATCGACCTGTCTC
AGCTGGGAGGCGACAAGCGTCCTGCTGCTACTAAGAAAGCTGGTCAAGCTAAGAAAAAGAAATAAGCTAG
CCTACCGGGTAGGGGAGGCGCTTTTCCCAAGGCAGTCTGGAGCATGCGCTTTAGCAGCCCCGCTGGGCAC
TTGGCGCTACACAAGTGGCCTCTGGCCTCGCACACATTCCACATCCACCGGTAGGCGCCAACCGGCTCCG
TTCTTTGGTGGCCCCTTCGCGCCACCTTCTACTCCTCCCCTAGTCAGGAAGTTCCCCCCCGCCCCGCAGC
TCGCGTCGTGCAGGACGTGACAAATGGAAGTAGCACGTCTCACTAGTCTCGTGCAGATGGACAGCACCGC
TGAGCAATGGAAGCGGGTAGGCCTTTGGGGCAGCGGCCAATAGCAGCTTTGCTCCTTCGCTTTCTGGGCT
CAGAGGCTGGGAAGGGGTGGGTCCGGGGGCGGGCTCAGGGGCGGGCTCAGGGGCGGGGCGGGCGCCCGAA
GGTCCTCCGGAGGCCCGGCATTCTGCACGCTTCAAAAGCGCACGTCTGCCGCGCTGTTCTCCTCTTCCTC
ATCTCCGGGCCTTTCGACCTGCAGCCCAAGCTTACCATGACCGAGTACAAGCCCACGGTGCGCCTCGCCA
CCCGCGACGACGTCCCCAGGGCCGTACGCACCCTCGCCGCCGCGTTCGCCGACTACCCCGCCACGCGCCA
CACCGTCGATCCGGACCGCCACATCGAGCGGGTCACCGAGCTGCAAGAACTCTTCCTCACGCGCGTCGGG
CTCGACATCGGCAAGGTGTGGGTCGCGGACGACGGCGCCGCGGTGGCGGTCTGGACCACGCCGGAGAGCG
TCGAAGCGGGGGCGGTGTTCGCCGAGATCGGCCCGCGCATGGCCGAGTTGAGCGGTTCCCGGCTGGCCGC
GCAGCAACAGATGGAAGGCCTCCTGGCGCCGCACCGGCCCAAGGAGCCCGCGTGGTTCCTGGCCACCGTC
GGCGTCTCGCCCGACCACCAGGGCAAGGGTCTGGGCAGCGCCGTCGTGCTCCCCGGAGTGGAGGCGGCCG
AGCGCGCCGGGGTGCCCGCCTTCCTGGAGACCTCCGCGCCCCGCAACCTCCCCTTCTACGAGCGGCTCGG
CTTCACCGTCACCGCCGACGTCGAGGTGCCCGAAGGACCGCGCACCTGGTGCATGACCCGCAAGCCCGGT
GCCTGATTCTAGAAAGTCGACAATCAACCTCTGGATTACAAAATTTGTGAAAGATTGACTGGTATTCTTA
ACTATGTTGCTCCTTTTACGCTATGTGGATACGCTGCTTTAATGCCTTTGTATCATGCTATTGCTTCCCG
TATGGCTTTCATTTTCTCCTCCTTGTATAAATCCTGGTTGCTGTCTCTTTATGAGGAGTTGTGGCCCGTT
GTCAGGCAACGTGGCGTGGTGTGCACTGTGTTTGCTGACGCAACCCCCACTGGTTGGGGCATTGCCACCA
CCTGTCAGCTCCTTTCCGGGACTTTCGCTTTCCCCCTCCCTATTGCCACGGCGGAACTCATCGCCGCCTG
CCTTGCCCGCTGCTGGACAGGGGCTCGGCTGTTGGGCACTGACAATTCCGTGGTGTTGTCGGGGAAATCA
TCGTCCTTTCCTTGGCTGCTCGCCTGTGTTGCCACCTGGATTCTGCGCGGGACGTCCTTCTGCTACGTCC
CTTCGGCCCTCAATCCAGCGGACCTTCCTTCCCGCGGCCTGCTGCCGGCTCTGCGGCCTCTTCCGCGTCT
TCGCCTTCGCCCTCAGACGAGTCGGATCTCCCTTTGGGCCGCCTCCCCGCGTCGACTTTAAGACCAATGA
CTTACAAGGCAGCTGTAGATCTTAGCCACTTTTTAAAAGAAAAGGGGGGACTGGAAGGGCTAATTCACTC
CCAACGAAGACAAGATCTGCTTTTTGCTTGTACTGGGTCTCTCTGGTTAGACCAGATCTGAGCCTGGGAG
CTCTCTGGCTAACTAGGGAACCCACTGCTTAAGCCTCAATAAAGCTTGCCTTGAGTGCTTCAAGTAGTGT
GTGCCCGTCTGTTGTGTGACTCTGGTAACTAGAGATCCCTCAGACCCTTTTAGTCAGTGTGGAAAATCTC
TAGCAGTACGTATAGTAGTTCATGTCATCTTATTATTCAGTATTTATAACTTGCAAAGAAATGAATATCA
GAGAGTGAGAGGAACTTGTTTATTGCAGCTTATAATGGTTACAAATAAAGCAATAGCATCACAAATTTCA
CAAATAAAGCATTTTTTTCACTGCATTCTAGTTGTGGTTTGTCCAAACTCATCAATGTATCTTATCATGT
CTGGCTCTAGCTATCCCGCCCCTAACTCCGCCCATCCCGCCCCTAACTCCGCCCAGTTCCGCCCATTCTC
CGCCCCATGGCTGACTAATTTTTTTTATTTATGCAGAGGCCGAGGCCGCCTCGGCCTCTGAGCTATTCCA
GAAGTAGTGAGGAGGCTTTTTTGGAGGCCTAGGGACGTACCCAATTCGCCCTATAGTGAGTCGTATTACG
CGCGCTCACTGGCCGTCGTTTTACAACGTCGTGACTGGGAAAACCCTGGCGTTACCCAACTTAATCGCCT
TGCAGCACATCCCCCTTTCGCCAGCTGGCGTAATAGCGAAGAGGCCCGCACCGATCGCCCTTCCCAACAG
TTGCGCAGCCTGAATGGCGAATGGG
[124 nt withheld, positions 8986-9109]
C
[91 nt withheld, positions 9111-9201]
A
[49 nt withheld, positions 9203-9251]
CCTTTGACGTTGGAGTCCACGTTCTTT
[37 nt withheld, positions 9279-9315]
ACCCTATCTCGGTCTATTCTTTTGATTTATAAGGGATTTTGCCGATTTCGGCCTATTGGTTAAAAAATGA
GCTGATTTAACAAAAATTTAACGCGAATTTTAACAAAATATTAACGCTTACAATTTAGGTGGCACTTTTC
GGGGAAATGTGCGCGGAACCCCTATTTGTTTATTTTTCTAAATACATTCAAATATGTATCCGCTCATGAG
ACAATAACCCTGATAAATGCTTCAATAATATTGAAAAAGGAAGAGTATGAGTATTCAACATTTCCGTGTC
GCCCTTATTCCCTTTTTTGCGGCATTTTGCCTTCCTGTTTTTGCTCACCCAGAAACGCTGGTGAAAGTAA
AAGATGCTGAAGATCAGTTGGGTGCACGAGTGGGTTACATCGAACTGGATCTCAACAGCGGTAAGATCCT
TGAGAGTTTTCGCCCCGAAGAACGTTTTCCAATGATGAGCACTTTTAAAGTTCTGCTATGTGGCGCGGTA
TTATCCCGTATTGACGCCGGGCAAGAGCAACTCGGTCGCCGCATACACTATTCTCAGAATGACTTGGTTG
AGTACTCACCAGTCACAGAAAAGCATCTTACGGATGGCATGACAGTAAGAGAATTATGCAGTGCTGCCAT
AACCATGAGTGATAACACTGCGGCCAACTTACTTCTGACAACGATCGGAGGACCGAAGGAGCTAACCGCT
TTTTTGCACAACATGGGGGATCATGTAACTCGCCTTGATCGTTGGGAACCGGAGCTGAATGAAGCCATAC
CAAACGACGAGCGTGACACCACGATGCCTGTAGCAATGGCAACAACGTTGCGCAAACTATTAACTGGCGA
ACTACTTACTCTAGCTTCCCGGCAACAATTAATAGACTGGATGGAGGCGGATAAAGTTGCAGGACCACTT
CTGCGCTCGGCCCTTCCGGCTGGCTGGTTTATTGCTGATAAATCTGGAGCCGGTGAGCGTGGGTCTCGCG
GTATCATTGCAGCACTGGGGCCAGATGGTAAGCCCTCCCGTATCGTAGTTATCTACACGACGGGGAGTCA
GGCAACTATGGATGAACGAAATAGACAGATCGCTGAGATAGGTGCCTCACTGATTAAGCATTGGTAACTG
TCAGACCAAGTTTACTCATATATACTTTAGATTGATTTAAAACTTCATTTTTAATTTAAAAGGATCTAGG
TGAAGATCCTTTTTGATAATCTCATGACCAAAATCCCTTAACGTGAGTTTTCGTTCCACTGAGCGTCAGA
CCCCGTAGAAAAGATCAAAGGATCTTCTTGAGATCCTTTTTTTCTGCGCGTAATCTGCTGCTTGCAAACA
AAAAAACCACCGCTACCAGCGGTGGTTTGTTTGCCGGATCAAGAGCTACCAACTCTTTTTCCGAAGGTAA
CTGGCTTCAGCAGAGCGCAGATACCAAATACTGTTCTTCTAGTGTAGCCGTAGTTAGGCCACCACTTCAA
GAACTCTGTAGCACCGCCTACATACCTCGCTCTGCTAATCCTGTTACCAGTGGCTGCTGCCAGTGGCGAT
AAGTCGTGTCTTACCGGGTTGGACTCAAGACGATAGTTACCGGATAAGGCGCAGCGGTCGGGCTGAACGG
GGGGTTCGTGCACACAGCCCAGCTTGGAGCGAACGACCTACACCGAACTGAGATACCTACAGCGTGAGCT
ATGAGAAAGCGCCACGCTTCCCGAAGGGAGAAAGGCGGACAGGTATCCGGTAAGCGGCAGGGTCGGAACA
GGAGAGCGCACGAGGGAGCTTCCAGGGGGAAACGCCTGGTATCTTTATAGTCCTGTCGGGTTTCGCCACC
TCTGACTTGAGCGTCGATTTTTGTGATGCTCGTCAGGGGGGCGGAGCCTATGGAAAAACGCCAGCAACGC
GGCCTTTTTACGGTTCCTGGCCTTTTGCTGGCCTTTTGCTCACATGTTCTTTCCTGCGTTATCCCCTGAT
TCTGTGGATAACCGTATTACCGCCTTTGAGTGAGCTGATACCGCTCGCCGCAGCCGAACGACCGAGCGCA
GCGAGTCAGTGAGCGAGGAAGCGGAAGAGCGCCCAATACGCAAACCGCCTCTCCCCGCGCGTTGGCCGAT
TCATTAATGCAGCTGGCACGACAGGTTTCCCGACTGGAAAGCGGGCAGTGAGCGCAACGCAATTAATGTG
AGTTAGCTCACTCATTAGGCACCCCAGGCTTTACACTTTATGCTTCCGGCTCGTATGTTGTGTGGAATTG
TGAGCGGATAACAATTTCACACAGGAAACAGCTATGACCATGATTACGCCAAGCGCGCAATTAACCCTCA
CTAAAGGGAACAAAAGCTGGAGCTGCAAGCTTAATGTAGT
Features (pLannotate 1.2.2; 28 found; start..end, strand, type, name):
    222..402     +  LTR            5' LTR (truncated): truncated 5' long terminal repeat (LTR) from HIV-1
    449..574     +  misc_feature   HIV-1 Ψ: packaging signal of human immunodeficiency virus type 1
    558..921     +  CDS            HIV-1 gag (fragment): gag protein from human immunodeficiency virus 1; gag
   1067..1300    +  misc_feature   RRE: The Rev response element (RRE) of HIV-1 allows for Rev-dependent mRNA export from the nucleus to the cytoplasm.
   1677..1703    +  CDS            Rev (fragment): human immunodeficiency virus 1 (HIV-1) Rev protein; rev; enhances nuclear export of unspliced and incompletely spliced viral mRNAs
   1713..1830    +  misc_feature   cPPT/CTS: central polypurine tract and central termination sequence of HIV-1
   1899..2110    +  promoter       EF-1α core promoter: core promoter for human elongation factor EF-1α
   2214..3815    +  CDS            Cas9(N): N-terminal portion of Streptococcus pyogenes Cas9 (Zetsche et al., 2015)
   3816..6314    +  CDS            Cas9(C): C-terminal portion of Streptococcus pyogenes Cas9 (Zetsche et al., 2015)
   6377..6876    +  promoter       PGK promoter: mouse phosphoglycerate kinase 1 promoter
   6897..7496    +  CDS            PuroR: puromycin N-acetyltransferase; pac from Streptomyces alboniger; confers resistance to puromycin
   7512..8100    +  misc_feature   WPRE: woodchuck hepatitis virus posttranscriptional regulatory element
   8151..8170    +  misc_feature   cPPT/CTS (fragment): central polypurine tract and central termination sequence of HIV-1
   8172..8405    +  LTR            3' LTR (ΔU3): self-inactivating 3' long terminal repeat (LTR) from HIV-1
   8483..8604    +  polyA_signal   SV40 poly(A) signal: SV40 polyadenylation signal
   8644..8779    +  rep_origin     SV40 ori: SV40 origin of replication
   8800..8818    -  promoter       T7 promoter: promoter for bacteriophage T7 RNA polymerase
   8826..8981    +  CDS            lacZα (fragment): LacZα fragment of β-galactosidase; lacZ fragment
   8986..9414    +  rep_origin     f1 ori (sequence partly withheld): f1 bacteriophage origin of replication; arrow indicates direction of (+) strand synthesis
   9467..9571    +  promoter       AmpR promoter: bla
   9572..10432   +  CDS            AmpR: β-lactamase; bla; confers resistance to ampicillin, carbenicillin, and related antibiotics
  10603..11191   +  rep_origin     ori: high-copy-number ColE1/pMB1/pBR322/pUC origin of replication
  11374..11466   +  CDS            lacI (fragment): lac repressor; lacI; The lac repressor binds to the lac operator to inhibit transcription in E. coli. This inhibition can be relieved by adding lactose or isopropyl-β-D-thiogalactopyranoside (IPTG).
  11479..11500   +  protein_bind   CAP binding site: CAP binding activates transcription in the presence of cAMP. E. coli catabolite activator protein
  11515..11545   +  promoter       lac promoter: promoter for the E. coli lac operon
  11549..11571   +  protein_bind   lac operator (fragment): The lac repressor binds to the lac operator to inhibit transcription in E. coli. This inhibition can be relieved by adding lactose or isopropyl-β-D-thiogalactopyranoside (IPTG). lac repressor encoded by lacI
  11614..11632   +  promoter       T3 promoter: promoter for bacteriophage T3 RNA polymerase
  11660..221     +  promoter       RSV promoter (across the origin): Rous sarcoma virus enhancer/promoter
