[The description below was written by a language model from this plasmid's Addgene catalogue record and pLannotate feature annotations shown in this document.]
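Description:
pLenti-VQRRA-PGK-Puro is a lentiviral transfer plasmid, adapted from the lentiCRISPRv1 backbone, for constitutive expression of a PAM-variant Streptococcus pyogenes Cas9 in mammalian cells. The two sequence records, one from the depositor and one from repository sequencing, are both 11,665 nt. They carry the same 28 annotated features and differ only by a ten-base shift in numbering. The bacterial portion has a ColE1/pUC-type origin and an ampicillin resistance gene, together with an f1 origin, an SV40 origin and remnants of a lac/lacZα cloning region flanked by T7 and T3 promoters. Although the origin is annotated as a high-copy type, the catalogue entry lists the plasmid as low copy, grown in a recombination-deficient strain, as is common for repeat-containing lentiviral vectors.

The viral cassette follows a third-generation, self-inactivating layout. An RSV promoter drives a truncated HIV-1 5' LTR, followed by the Ψ packaging signal with a gag fragment, the RRE for Rev-dependent export, and the cPPT/CTS. The cassette ends in a ΔU3 3' LTR and an SV40 polyadenylation signal. Within it, the short EF-1α core promoter (EFS) drives a codon-optimized synthetic Cas9 open reading frame. The annotation tool splits this frame into contiguous N- and C-terminal segments. The record lists the mutations D1135V, R1335Q and T1337R, plus an N-terminal NLS and an N-terminal FLAG tag; the tag and NLS are not separately annotated in the feature tables. Downstream, a mouse PGK promoter independently expresses puromycin N-acetyltransferase for selection of transduced cells, and a WPRE enhances transcript expression. No guide RNA cassette is annotated, so guides must be supplied separately. The vector is suited to generating stable cell lines expressing this altered-PAM Cas9 and was deposited with work on optimized genome-editing enzymes for cells, organoids and mice.
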