Addgene plasmid #110858: pLenti-VQRRA-PGK-Puro
Purpose: Lentiviral vector for constitutive expression of Cas9-VQRRA in mammalian cells (codon optimized)
Depositing lab: Lukas Dow. Depositing organization: Cornell University. Publication: Optimized base editors enable efficient editing in cells, organoids and mice. Zafra MP, Schatoff EM, Katti A, Foronda M, Breinig M, Schweitzer AY, Simon A, Han T, Goswami S, Montgomery E, Thibado J, Kastenhuber ER, Sanchez-Rivera FJ, Shi J, Vakoc CR, Lowe SW, Tschaharganeh DF, Dow LE. Nat Biotechnol. 2018 Jul 3. pii: nbt.4194. doi: 10.1038/nbt.4194. PubMed 29969439.
Backbone
  Vector backbone: Adapted from lentiCRISPRv1
  Backbone size w/o insert (bp): 6296
  Vector type: Lentiviral
  Selectable markers: Puromycin
Growth in bacteria
  Bacterial resistance: Ampicillin, 100 μg/mL
  Growth temperature: 30°C
  Growth strain: NEB Stable
  Copy number: Low Copy
Gene/Insert
  Gene/Insert name: Cas9-VQRRA (alt name: VQRRA)
  Species: Synthetic
  Insert size (bp): 4227
  Mutation: D1135V, R1335Q, T1337R and NLS sequence at the N-terminus
  Promoter: EF1s
  Tag / fusion protein: FLAG (N terminal on insert)
  Cloning method: Gibson Cloning
  Sequencing primers: 5′ TAAGTGCAGTAGTCGCCGTG; 3′ TTAAGAATACCAGTCAATCTTTC
Terms and licenses: Academic/Nonprofit Terms; Industry Terms: Not Available to Industry
How to cite: pLenti-VQRRA-PGK-Puro was a gift from Lukas Dow (Addgene plasmid # 110858 ; http://n2t.net/addgene:110858 ; RRID:Addgene_110858)
